>Addgene plasmid #142868 | TFORF1847 | addgene full sequence | sequence record 385800 | Addgene NGS Result
TGTAGTCTTATGCAATACTCTTGTAGTCTTGCAACATGGTAACGATGAGTTAGCAACATGCCTTACAAGG
AGAGAAAAAGCACCGTGCATGCCGATTGGTGGAAGTAAGGTGGTACGATCGTGCCTTATTAGGAAGGCAA
CAGACGGGTCTGACATGGATTGGACGAACCACTGAATTGCCGCATTGCAGAGATATTGTATTTAAGTGCC
TAGCTCGATACATAAACGGGTCTCTCTGGTTAGACCAGATCTGAGCCTGGGAGCTCTCTGGCTAACTAGG
GAACCCACTGCTTAAGCCTCAATAAAGCTTGCCTTGAGTGCTTCAAGTAGTGTGTGCCCGTCTGTTGTGT
GACTCTGGTAACTAGAGATCCCTCAGACCCTTTTAGTCAGTGTGGAAAATCTCTAGCAGTGGCGCCCGAA
CAGGGACTTGAAAGCGAAAGGGAAACCAGAGGAGCTCTCTCGACGCAGGACTCGGCTTGCTGAAGCGCGC
ACGGCAAGAGGCGAGGGGCGGCGACTGGTGAGTACGCCAAAAATTTTGACTAGCGGAGGCTAGAAGGAGA
GAGATGGGTGCGAGAGCGTCAGTATTAAGCGGGGGAGAATTAGATCGCGATGGGAAAAAATTCGGTTAAG
GCCAGGGGGAAAGAAAAAATATAAATTAAAACATATAGTATGGGCAAGCAGGGAGCTAGAACGATTCGCA
GTTAATCCTGGCCTGTTAGAAACATCAGAAGGCTGTAGACAAATACTGGGACAGCTACAACCATCCCTTC
AGACAGGATCAGAAGAACTTAGATCATTATATAATACAGTAGCAACCCTCTATTGTGTGCATCAAAGGAT
AGAGATAAAAGACACCAAGGAAGCTTTAGACAAGATAGAGGAAGAGCAAAACAAAAGTAAGACCACCGCA
CAGCAAGCGGCCGCTGATCTTCAGACCTGGAGGAGGAGATATGAGGGACAATTGGAGAAGTGAATTATAT
AAATATAAAGTAGTAAAAATTGAACCATTAGGAGTAGCACCCACCAAGGCAAAGAGAAGAGTGGTGCAGA
GAGAAAAAAGAGCAGTGGGAATAGGAGCTTTGTTCCTTGGGTTCTTGGGAGCAGCAGGAAGCACTATGGG
CGCAGCGTCAATGACGCTGACGGTACAGGCCAGACAATTATTGTCTGGTATAGTGCAGCAGCAGAACAAT
TTGCTGAGGGCTATTGAGGCGCAACAGCATCTGTTGCAACTCACAGTCTGGGGCATCAAGCAGCTCCAGG
CAAGAATCCTGGCTGTGGAAAGATACCTAAAGGATCAACAGCTCCTGGGGATTTGGGGTTGCTCTGGAAA
ACTCATTTGCACCACTGCTGTGCCTTGGAATGCTAGTTGGAGTAATAAATCTCTGGAACAGATTTGGAAT
CACACGACCTGGATGGAGTGGGACAGAGAAATTAACAATTACACAAGCTTAATACACTCCTTAATTGAAG
AATCGCAAAACCAGCAAGAAAAGAATGAACAAGAATTATTGGAATTAGATAAATGGGCAAGTTTGTGGAA
TTGGTTTAACATAACAAATTGGCTGTGGTATATAAAATTATTCATAATGATAGTAGGAGGCTTGGTAGGT
TTAAGAATAGTTTTTGCTGTACTTTCTATAGTGAATAGAGTTAGGCAGGGATATTCACCATTATCGTTTC
AGACCCACCTCCCAACCCCGAGGGGACCCATGCATTGCATCTCAATTAGTCAGCAACCAGGTGTGGAAAG
TCCCCAGGCTCCCCAGCAGGCAGAAGTATGCAAAGCATGCGTCTCAATTAGTCAGCAACCATAGTCCCGC
CCCTAACTCCGCCCATCCCGCCCCTAACTCCGCCCAGTTCCGCCCATTCTCCGCCCCATGGCTGACTAAT
TTTTTTTATTTATGCAGAGGCCGAGGCCGCCTCGGCCTCTGAGCTATTCCAGAAGTAGTGAGGAGGCTTT
TTTGGAGGCCTAGGCTTTTGCAAAAAGCTTTCTAGAGGTACCACCGGAGCTTACCATGACCGAGTACAAG
CCCACGGTGCGCCTCGCCACCCGCGACGACGTCCCCAGGGCCGTACGCACCCTCGCCGCCGCGTTCGCCG
ACTACCCCGCCACGCGCCACACCGTCGATCCGGACCGCCACATCGAGCGGGTCACCGAGCTGCAAGAACT
CTTCCTCACGCGCGTCGGGCTCGACATCGGCAAGGTGTGGGTCGCGGACGACGGCGCCGCCGTGGCGGTC
TGGACCACGCCGGAGAGCGTCGAAGCGGGGGCGGTGTTCGCCGAGATCGGCCCGCGCATGGCCGAGTTGA
GCGGTTCCCGGCTGGCCGCGCAGCAACAGATGGAAGGCCTCCTGGCGCCGCACCGGCCCAAGGAGCCCGC
GTGGTTCCTGGCCACCGTCGGCGTCTCGCCCGACCACCAGGGCAAGGGTCTGGGCAGCGCCGTCGTGCTC
CCCGGAGTGGAGGCGGCCGAGCGCGCCGGGGTGCCCGCCTTCCTGGAGACCTCCGCGCCCCGCAACCTCC
CCTTCTACGAGCGGCTCGGCTTCACCGTCACCGCCGACGTCGAGGTGCCCGAAGGACCGCGCACCTGGTG
CATGACCCGCAAGCCCGGTGCCAGTTAACGAATTCTAGATCTTGAGACAAATGGCAGTATTCATCCACAA
TTTTAAAAGAAAAGGGGGGATTGGGGGGTACAGTGCAGGGGAAAGAATAGTAGACATAATAGCAACAGAC
ATACAAACTAAAGAATTACAAAAACAAATTACAAAAATTCAAAATTTTCGGGTTTATTACAGGGACAGCA
GAGATCCACTTTGGCGCCGGCTCGAGGCCTGCAGGTGCAAAGATGGATAAAGTTTTAAACAGAGAGGAAT
CTTTGCAGCTAATGGACCTTCTAGGTCTTGAAAGGAGTGGGAATTGGCTCCGGTGCCCGTCAGTGGGCAG
AGCGCACATCGCCCACAGTCCCCGAGAAGTTGGGGGGAGGGGTCGGCAATTGAACCGGTGCCTAGAGAAG
GTGGCGCGGGGTAAACTGGGAAAGTGATGTCGTGTACTGGCTCCGCCTTTTTCCCGAGGGTGGGGGAGAA
CCGTATATAAGTGCAGTAGTCGCCGTGAACGTTCTTTTTCGCAACGGGTTTGCCGCCAGAACACAGGTAA
GTGCCGTGTGTGGTTCCCGCGGGCCTGGCCTCTTTACGGGTTATGGCCCTTGCGTGCCTTGAATTACTTC
CACCTGGCTGCAGTACGTGATTCTTGATCCCGAGCTTCGGGTTGGAAGTGGGTGGGAGAGTTCGAGGCCT
TGCGCTTAAGGAGCCCCTTCGCCTCGTGCTTGAGTTGAGGCCTGGCCTGGGCGCTGGGGCCGCCGCGTGC
GAATCTGGTGGCACCTTCGCGCCTGTCTCGCTGCTTTCGATAAGTCTCTAGCCATTTAAAATTTTTGATG
ACCTGCTGCGACGCTTTTTTTCTGGCAAGATAGTCTTGTAAATGCGGGCCAAGATCTGCACACTGGTATT
TCGGTTTTTGGGGCCGCGGGCGGCGACGGGGCCCGTGCGTCCCAGCGCACATGTTCGGCGAGGCGGGGCC
TGCGAGCGCGGCCACCGAGAATCGGACGGGGGTAGTCTCAAGCTGGCCGGCCTGCTCTGGTGCCTGGCCT
CGCGCCGCCGTGTATCGCCCCGCCCTGGGCGGCAAGGCTGGCCCGGTCGGCACCAGTTGCGTGAGCGGAA
AGATGGCCGCTTCCCGGCCCTGCTGCAGGGAGCTCAAAATGGAGGACGCGGCGCTCGGGAGAGCGGGCGG
GTGAGTCACCCACACAAAGGAAAAGGGCCTTTCCGTCCTCAGCCGTCGCTTCATGTGACTCCACGGAGTA
CCGGGCGCCGTCCAGGCACCTCGATTAGTTCTCGAGCTTTTGGAGTACGTCGTCTTTAGGTTGGGGGGAG
GGGTTTTATGCGATGGAGTTTCCCCACACTGAGTGGGTGGAGACTGAAGTTAGGCCAGCTTGGCACTTGA
TGTAATTCTCCTTGGAATTTGCCCTTTTTGAGTTTGGATCTTGGTTCATTCTCAAGCCTCAGACAGTGGT
TCAAAGTTTTTTTCTTCCATTTCAGGTGTCGTGAGGCTAGCACCGCCACCATGAGCTACTTTGTGGATTC
TGCTGGGAGCAGCCCCGTCCCTTACTCAGCGCCTCGTCCTGCAGTGGTGAGGCAAGGACCTAGCAACACT
TATGAAGATCCTCGAATGAACTGTGGTTTCCAGTCCAATTATCACCAGCAAAGACCTTGCTACCCCTTTT
GGGATGAGATGGCAACTCAGGAAGTTCCTACTGGTCTTGAACACTGTGTCTCAGATATGGAATGTGCAGA
TGTCCCACTATTAACTCCAAGCAGCAAAGAAATGATGTCTCAAGCATTAAAAGCTACTTTCAGTGGTTTC
ACTAAAGAACAGCAACGACTGGGGATCCCAAAAGACCCCCGGCAGTGGACAGAAACCCATGTTCGGGACT
GGGTGATGTGGGCTGTGAATGAATTCAGCCTGAAAGGTGTAGACTTCCAGAAGTTCTGTATGAATGGAGC
AGCCCTCTGCGCCCTGGGTAAAGACTGCTTTCTCGAGCTGGCCCCAGACTTTGTTGGGGACATCTTATGG
GAACATCTAGAGATCCTGCAGAAAGAGGATGTGAAACCATATCAAGTTAATGGAGTCAACCCAGCCTATC
CAGAATCCCGCTATACCTCGGATTACTTCATTAGCTATGGTATTGAGCATGCCCAGTGTGTTCCACCATC
GGAGTTCTCAGAGCCCAGCTTCATCACAGAGTCCTATCAGACGCTCCATCCCATCAGCTCGGAAGAGCTC
CTCTCCCTCAAGTATGAGAATGACTACCCCTCGGTCATTCTCCGAGACCCTCTCCAGACAGACACCTTGC
AGAATGACTACTTTGCTATCAAACAAGAAGTCGTCACCCCAGACAACATGTGCATGGGGAGGACCAGTCG
TGGTAAACTCGGGGGCCAGGACTCTTTTGAAAGCATAGAGAGCTACGATAGTTGTGATCGCCTCACCCAG
TCCTGGAGCAGCCAGTCATCTTTCAACAGCCTGCAGCGTGTTCCCTCCTATGACAGCTTCGACTCAGAGG
ACTATCCGGCTGCCCTGCCCAACCACAAGCCCAAGGGCACCTTCAAGGACTATGTGCGGGACCGTGCTGA
CCTCAATAAGGACAAGCCTGTCATTCCTGCTGCTGCCCTAGCTGGCTACACAGGCAGTGGACCAATCCAG
CTATGGCAGTTTCTTCTGGAATTACTCACTGATAAATCCTGTCAGTCTTTTATCAGCTGGACAGGAGATG
GCTGGGAATTCAAACTTTCTGACCCAGATGAGGTGGCCAGGAGATGGGGAAAGAGGAAAAACAAACCTAA
GATGAATTATGAGAAACTGAGCCGTGGCCTACGCTACTATTACGACAAAAACATCATCCACAAGACAGCG
GGGAAACGCTACGTGTACCGCTTTGTGTGTGACCTGCAGAGCCTGCTGGGGTACACCCCTGAGGAGCTGC
ACGCCATGCTGGACGTCAAGCCAGATGCCGACGAGTAGTAATGAACTAGTCCGTAACTTGAAAGTATTTC
GATTTCTTGGCTTTATATATCTTGTGGAAAGGACGACGACCAGGCCACATCCGCGGGCCTACGCGTTAAG
TCGACAATCAACCTCTGGATTACAAAATTTGTGAAAGATTGACTGGTATTCTTAACTATGTTGCTCCTTT
TACGCTATGTGGATACGCTGCTTTAATGCCTTTGTATCATGCTATTGCTTCCCGTATGGCTTTCATTTTC
TCCTCCTTGTATAAATCCTGGTTGCTGTCTCTTTATGAGGAGTTGTGGCCCGTTGTCAGGCAACGTGGCG
TGGTGTGCACTGTGTTTGCTGACGCAACCCCCACTGGTTGGGGCATTGCCACCACCTGTCAGCTCCTTTC
CGGGACTTTCGCTTTCCCCCTCCCTATTGCCACGGCGGAACTCATCGCCGCCTGCCTTGCCCGCTGCTGG
ACAGGGGCTCGGCTGTTGGGCACTGACAATTCCGTGGTGTTGTCGGGGAAATCATCGTCCTTTCCTTGGC
TGCTCGCCTGTGTTGCCACCTGGATTCTGCGCGGGACGTCCTTCTGCTACGTCCCTTCGGCCCTCAATCC
AGCGGACCTTCCTTCCCGCGGCCTGCTGCCGGCTCTGCGGCCTCTTCCGCGTCTTCGCCTTCGCCCTCAG
ACGAGTCGGATCTCCCTTTGGGCCGCCTCCCCGCGTCGACTTTAAGACCAATGACTTACAAGGCAGCTGT
AGATCTTAGCCACTTTTTAAAAGAAAAGGGGGGACTGGAAGGGCTAATTCACTCCCAACGAAGACAAGAT
CTGCTTTTTGCTTGTACTGGGTCTCTCTGGTTAGACCAGATCTGAGCCTGGGAGCTCTCTGGCTAACTAG
GGAACCCACTGCTTAAGCCTCAATAAAGCTTGCCTTGAGTGCTTCAAGTAGTGTGTGCCCGTCTGTTGTG
TGACTCTGGTAACTAGAGATCCCTCAGACCCTTTTAGTCAGTGTGGAAAATCTCTAGCAGTACGTATAGT
AGTTCATGTCATCTTATTATTCAGTATTTATAACTTGCAAAGAAATGAATATCAGAGAGTGAGAGGAACT
TGTTTATTGCAGCTTATAATGGTTACAAATAAAGCAATAGCATCACAAATTTCACAAATAAAGCATTTTT
TTCACTGCATTCTAGTTGTGGTTTGTCCAAACTCATCAATGTATCTTATCATGTCTGGCTCTAGCTATCC
CGCCCCTAACTCCGCCCATCCCGCCCCTAACTCCGCCCAGTTCCGCCCATTCTCCGCCCCATGGCTGACT
AATTTTTTTTATTTATGCAGAGGCCGAGGCCGCCTCGGCCTCTGAGCTATTCCAGAAGTAGTGAGGAGGC
TTTTTTGGAGGCCTAGGGACGTACCCAATTCGCCCTATAGTGAGTCGTATTACGCGCGCTCACTGGCCGT
CGTTTTACAACGTCGTGACTGGGAAAACCCTGGCGTTACCCAACTTAATCGCCTTGCAGCACATCCCCCT
TTCGCCAGCTGGCGTAATAGCGAAGAGGCCCGCACCGATCGCCCTTCCCAACAGTTGCGCAGCCTGAATG
GCGAATGGG
[124 nt withheld, positions 7150-7273]
C
[91 nt withheld, positions 7275-7365]
A
[49 nt withheld, positions 7367-7415]
CCTTTGACGTTGGAGTCCACGTTCTTT
[37 nt withheld, positions 7443-7479]
ACCCTATCTCGGTCTATTCTTTTGATTTATAAGGGATTTTGCCGATTTCGGCCTATTGGTTAAAAAATGA
GCTGATTTAACAAAAATTTAACGCGAATTTTAACAAAATATTAACGCTTACAATTTAGGTGGCACTTTTC
GGGGAAATGTGCGCGGAACCCCTATTTGTTTATTTTTCTAAATACATTCAAATATGTATCCGCTCATGAG
ACAATAACCCTGATAAATGCTTCAATAATATTGAAAAAGGAAGAGTATGAGTATTCAACATTTCCGTGTC
GCCCTTATTCCCTTTTTTGCGGCATTTTGCCTTCCTGTTTTTGCTCACCCAGAAACGCTGGTGAAAGTAA
AAGATGCTGAAGATCAGTTGGGTGCACGAGTGGGTTACATCGAACTGGATCTCAACAGCGGTAAGATCCT
TGAGAGTTTTCGCCCCGAAGAACGTTTTCCAATGATGAGCACTTTTAAAGTTCTGCTATGTGGCGCGGTA
TTATCCCGTATTGACGCCGGGCAAGAGCAACTCGGTCGCCGCATACACTATTCTCAGAATGACTTGGTTG
AGTACTCACCAGTCACAGAAAAGCATCTTACGGATGGCATGACAGTAAGAGAATTATGCAGTGCTGCCAT
AACCATGAGTGATAACACTGCGGCCAACTTACTTCTGACAACGATCGGAGGACCGAAGGAGCTAACCGCT
TTTTTGCACAACATGGGGGATCATGTAACTCGCCTTGATCGTTGGGAACCGGAGCTGAATGAAGCCATAC
CAAACGACGAGCGTGACACCACGATGCCTGTAGCAATGGCAACAACGTTGCGCAAACTATTAACTGGCGA
ACTACTTACTCTAGCTTCCCGGCAACAATTAATAGACTGGATGGAGGCGGATAAAGTTGCAGGACCACTT
CTGCGCTCGGCCCTTCCGGCTGGCTGGTTTATTGCTGATAAATCTGGAGCCGGTGAGCGTGGGTCTCGCG
GTATCATTGCAGCACTGGGGCCAGATGGTAAGCCCTCCCGTATCGTAGTTATCTACACGACGGGGAGTCA
GGCAACTATGGATGAACGAAATAGACAGATCGCTGAGATAGGTGCCTCACTGATTAAGCATTGGTAACTG
TCAGACCAAGTTTACTCATATATACTTTAGATTGATTTAAAACTTCATTTTTAATTTAAAAGGATCTAGG
TGAAGATCCTTTTTGATAATCTCATGACCAAAATCCCTTAACGTGAGTTTTCGTTCCACTGAGCGTCAGA
CCCCGTAGAAAAGATCAAAGGATCTTCTTGAGATCCTTTTTTTCTGCGCGTAATCTGCTGCTTGCAAACA
AAAAAACCACCGCTACCAGCGGTGGTTTGTTTGCCGGATCAAGAGCTACCAACTCTTTTTCCGAAGGTAA
CTGGCTTCAGCAGAGCGCAGATACCAAATACTGTTCTTCTAGTGTAGCCGTAGTTAGGCCACCACTTCAA
GAACTCTGTAGCACCGCCTACATACCTCGCTCTGCTAATCCTGTTACCAGTGGCTGCTGCCAGTGGCGAT
AAGTCGTGTCTTACCGGGTTGGACTCAAGACGATAGTTACCGGATAAGGCGCAGCGGTCGGGCTGAACGG
GGGGTTCGTGCACACAGCCCAGCTTGGAGCGAACGACCTACACCGAACTGAGATACCTACAGCGTGAGCT
ATGAGAAAGCGCCACGCTTCCCGAAGGGAGAAAGGCGGACAGGTATCCGGTAAGCGGCAGGGTCGGAACA
GGAGAGCGCACGAGGGAGCTTCCAGGGGGAAACGCCTGGTATCTTTATAGTCCTGTCGGGTTTCGCCACC
TCTGACTTGAGCGTCGATTTTTGTGATGCTCGTCAGGGGGGCGGAGCCTATGGAAAAACGCCAGCAACGC
GGCCTTTTTACGGTTCCTGGCCTTTTGCTGGCCTTTTGCTCACATGTTCTTTCCTGCGTTATCCCCTGAT
TCTGTGGATAACCGTATTACCGCCTTTGAGTGAGCTGATACCGCTCGCCGCAGCCGAACGACCGAGCGCA
GCGAGTCAGTGAGCGAGGAAGCGGAAGAGCGCCCAATACGCAAACCGCCTCTCCCCGCGCGTTGGCCGAT
TCATTAATGCAGCTGGCACGACAGGTTTCCCGACTGGAAAGCGGGCAGTGAGCGCAACGCAATTAATGTG
AGTTAGCTCACTCATTAGGCACCCCAGGCTTTACACTTTATGCTTCCGGCTCGTATGTTGTGTGGAATTG
TGAGCGGATAACAATTTCACACAGGAAACAGCTATGACCATGATTACGCCAAGCGCGCAATTAACCCTCA
CTAAAGGGAACAAAAGCTGGAGCTGCAAGCTTAA
Features (pLannotate 1.2.2; 31 found; start..end, strand, type, name):
      1..227     +  promoter       RSV promoter: Rous sarcoma virus enhancer/promoter
    228..408     +  LTR            5' LTR (truncated): truncated 5' long terminal repeat (LTR) from HIV-1
    455..580     +  misc_feature   HIV-1 Ψ: packaging signal of human immunodeficiency virus type 1
    564..927     +  CDS            HIV-1 gag (fragment): gag protein from human immunodeficiency virus 1; gag
   1073..1306    +  misc_feature   RRE: The Rev response element (RRE) of HIV-1 allows for Rev-dependent mRNA export from the nucleus to the cytoplasm.
   1683..1709    +  CDS            Rev (fragment): human immunodeficiency virus 1 (HIV-1) Rev protein; rev; enhances nuclear export of unspliced and incompletely spliced viral mRNAs
   1716..1739    +  promoter       SV40 promoter (fragment): SV40 early promoter
   1740..1811    +  promoter       SV40 promoter (fragment): SV40 enhancer and early promoter
   1835..1970    +  rep_origin     SV40 ori: SV40 origin of replication
   2016..2612    +  CDS            PuroR (fragment): puromycin N-acetyltransferase; pac from Streptomyces; confers resistance to puromycin
   2661..2778    +  misc_feature   cPPT/CTS: central polypurine tract and central termination sequence of HIV-1
   2843..2909    +  CDS            small t antigen (fragment): SV40 (simian virus 40) small t antigen
   2916..4094    +  promoter       EF-1α promoter: strong constitutive promoter for human elongation factor EF-1α
   4324..5565    +  CDS            ETS1 (fragment): ETS1_HUMAN - Also known as EWSR2. Experimental evidence at protein level: Swiss-Prot protein existence level 1. Transcription factor. Directly controls the expression of cytokine and chemokine genes in a wide variety of different cellular contexts. May control the differentiation, survival and proliferation of lymphoid cells. May also regulate angiogenesis through regulation of expression of genes controlling endothelial cell migration and invasion. From Homo sapiens (Human).
   5581..5634    +  promoter       U6 promoter (fragment): RNA polymerase III promoter for human U6 snRNA
   5676..6264    +  misc_feature   WPRE: woodchuck hepatitis virus posttranscriptional regulatory element
   6315..6334    +  misc_feature   cPPT/CTS (fragment): central polypurine tract and central termination sequence of HIV-1
   6336..6569    +  LTR            3' LTR (ΔU3): self-inactivating 3' long terminal repeat (LTR) from HIV-1
   6647..6768    +  polyA_signal   SV40 poly(A) signal: SV40 polyadenylation signal
   6808..6943    +  rep_origin     SV40 ori: SV40 origin of replication
   6964..6982    -  promoter       T7 promoter: promoter for bacteriophage T7 RNA polymerase
   6990..7145    +  CDS            lacZα (fragment): LacZα fragment of β-galactosidase; lacZ fragment
   7150..7578    +  rep_origin     f1 ori (sequence partly withheld): f1 bacteriophage origin of replication; arrow indicates direction of (+) strand synthesis
   7631..7735    +  promoter       AmpR promoter: bla
   7736..8596    +  CDS            AmpR: β-lactamase; bla; confers resistance to ampicillin, carbenicillin, and related antibiotics
   8767..9355    +  rep_origin     ori: high-copy-number ColE1/pMB1/pBR322/pUC origin of replication
   9538..9630    +  CDS            lacI (fragment): lac repressor; lacI; The lac repressor binds to the lac operator to inhibit transcription in E. coli. This inhibition can be relieved by adding lactose or isopropyl-β-D-thiogalactopyranoside (IPTG).
   9643..9664    +  protein_bind   CAP binding site: CAP binding activates transcription in the presence of cAMP. E. coli catabolite activator protein
   9679..9709    +  promoter       lac promoter: promoter for the E. coli lac operon
   9717..9733    +  protein_bind   lac operator: The lac repressor binds to the lac operator to inhibit transcription in E. coli. This inhibition can be relieved by adding lactose or isopropyl-β-D-thiogalactopyranoside (IPTG). lac repressor encoded by lacI
   9778..9796    +  promoter       T3 promoter: promoter for bacteriophage T3 RNA polymerase
