[The description below was written by a language model from this plasmid's Addgene catalogue record and pLannotate feature annotations shown in this document.]
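Description:
TFORF1847 is a third-generation-style, self-inactivating lentiviral expression plasmid built on the pLX_TRC317 backbone for constitutive overexpression of the human transcription factor ETS1 in mammalian cells. It belongs to a large barcoded transcription factor ORF collection in which each synthesized ORF is paired with a unique 24-bp barcode, so that the factor carried by a given cell can be identified by sequencing in pooled screens, such as those probing directed differentiation. In bacteria the plasmid is maintained through a high-copy ColE1/pUC-type origin and selected with ampicillin via the bla gene. An f1 origin and remnants of a lacZα/lac promoter cloning region flanked by T7 and T3 promoters are also present in the backbone. The depositor notes that recombination can occur during propagation, as is common for LTR-containing plasmids.

The viral genome is transcribed from an RSV promoter fused to a truncated HIV-1 5' LTR, followed by the Ψ packaging signal with a gag fragment and the RRE for Rev-dependent nuclear export, and it ends in a ΔU3 3' LTR that inactivates LTR promoter activity after integration, with an SV40 poly(A) signal downstream. Within this unit, an SV40 early promoter drives puromycin N-acetyltransferase for selection of transduced cells, and a cPPT/CTS element aids nuclear import of the proviral DNA. The EF-1α promoter then drives the ETS1 ORF, which the annotation matches as a fragment of the Swiss-Prot ETS1 entry, consistent with the isoform-specific transcripts cited by the depositor. A WPRE downstream enhances transcript stability and expression. The barcode itself is not annotated in the feature table. A short U6 promoter fragment lies between the ORF and the WPRE, and the record does not explain its role.
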