Addgene plasmid #142868: TFORF1847
Purpose: Lentiviral vector for overexpressing transcription factor ORFs with unique 24-bp barcodes. Barcodes facilitate identification of transcription factors in pooled screens.
Depositing lab: Feng Zhang. Depositing organization: Broad Institute. Publication: A transcription factor atlas of directed differentiation. Joung J, Ma S, Tay T, Geiger-Schuller KR, Kirchgatterer PC, Verdine VK, Guo B, Arias-Garcia MA, Allen WE, Singh A, Kuksenko O, Abudayyeh OO, Gootenberg JS, Fu Z, Macrae RK, Buenrostro JD, Regev A, Zhang F. Cell. 2023 Jan 5;186(1):209-229.e26. doi: 10.1016/j.cell.2022.11.026. PubMed 36608654.
Backbone
  Vector backbone: pLX_TRC317
  Backbone manufacturer: Broad Institute Genetic Perturbation Platform
  Backbone size w/o insert (bp): 8264
  Vector type: Mammalian Expression, Lentiviral
  Selectable markers: Puromycin
Growth in bacteria
  Bacterial resistance: Ampicillin, 100 μg/mL
  Growth temperature: 37°C
  Growth strain: NEB Stable
  Copy number: High Copy
Gene/Insert
  Gene/Insert name: ETS1
  Species: H. sapiens (human)
  Insert size (bp): 1559
  Entrez Gene: ETS1 (a.k.a. ETS-1, EWSR2, c-ets-1, p54)
  Promoter: EF1a
  Cloning method: Unknown
  Sequencing primers: 5′ GGGTGGAGACTGAAGTTAGGCCAG; 3′ CACATAGCGTAAAAGGAGCAACATAG
Terms and licenses: Academic/Nonprofit Terms; Industry Terms: Not Available to Industry
Depositor comments: NM_001143820,XM_017017314,ENST00000392668 . The transcription factor ORF portion of this plasmid was synthesized by Genewiz. Please test multiple small colonies in case of plasmid recombination. To make this collection available in a timely manner, a portion of this collection was not fully sequenced by Addgene. If an Addgene verified full plasmid sequence is not available, please contact us prior to placing an order to request the full sequence.
How to cite: TFORF1847 was a gift from Feng Zhang (Addgene plasmid # 142868 ; http://n2t.net/addgene:142868 ; RRID:Addgene_142868)
