>Addgene plasmid #142868 | TFORF1847 | depositor partial sequence | sequence record 280742 | Insert
ACCGCCACCATGAGCTACTTTGTGGATTCTGCTGGGAGCAGCCCCGTCCCTTACTCAGCGCCTCGTCCTG
CAGTGGTGAGGCAAGGACCTAGCAACACTTATGAAGATCCTCGAATGAACTGTGGTTTCCAGTCCAATTA
TCACCAGCAAAGACCTTGCTACCCCTTTTGGGATGAGATGGCAACTCAGGAAGTTCCTACTGGTCTTGAA
CACTGTGTCTCAGATATGGAATGTGCAGATGTCCCACTATTAACTCCAAGCAGCAAAGAAATGATGTCTC
AAGCATTAAAAGCTACTTTCAGTGGTTTCACTAAAGAACAGCAACGACTGGGGATCCCAAAAGACCCCCG
GCAGTGGACAGAAACCCATGTTCGGGACTGGGTGATGTGGGCTGTGAATGAATTCAGCCTGAAAGGTGTA
GACTTCCAGAAGTTCTGTATGAATGGAGCAGCCCTCTGCGCCCTGGGTAAAGACTGCTTTCTCGAGCTGG
CCCCAGACTTTGTTGGGGACATCTTATGGGAACATCTAGAGATCCTGCAGAAAGAGGATGTGAAACCATA
TCAAGTTAATGGAGTCAACCCAGCCTATCCAGAATCCCGCTATACCTCGGATTACTTCATTAGCTATGGT
ATTGAGCATGCCCAGTGTGTTCCACCATCGGAGTTCTCAGAGCCCAGCTTCATCACAGAGTCCTATCAGA
CGCTCCATCCCATCAGCTCGGAAGAGCTCCTCTCCCTCAAGTATGAGAATGACTACCCCTCGGTCATTCT
CCGAGACCCTCTCCAGACAGACACCTTGCAGAATGACTACTTTGCTATCAAACAAGAAGTCGTCACCCCA
GACAACATGTGCATGGGGAGGACCAGTCGTGGTAAACTCGGGGGCCAGGACTCTTTTGAAAGCATAGAGA
GCTACGATAGTTGTGATCGCCTCACCCAGTCCTGGAGCAGCCAGTCATCTTTCAACAGCCTGCAGCGTGT
TCCCTCCTATGACAGCTTCGACTCAGAGGACTATCCGGCTGCCCTGCCCAACCACAAGCCCAAGGGCACC
TTCAAGGACTATGTGCGGGACCGTGCTGACCTCAATAAGGACAAGCCTGTCATTCCTGCTGCTGCCCTAG
CTGGCTACACAGGCAGTGGACCAATCCAGCTATGGCAGTTTCTTCTGGAATTACTCACTGATAAATCCTG
TCAGTCTTTTATCAGCTGGACAGGAGATGGCTGGGAATTCAAACTTTCTGACCCAGATGAGGTGGCCAGG
AGATGGGGAAAGAGGAAAAACAAACCTAAGATGAATTATGAGAAACTGAGCCGTGGCCTACGCTACTATT
ACGACAAAAACATCATCCACAAGACAGCGGGGAAACGCTACGTGTACCGCTTTGTGTGTGACCTGCAGAG
CCTGCTGGGGTACACCCCTGAGGAGCTGCACGCCATGCTGGACGTCAAGCCAGATGCCGACGAGTAGTAA
TGAACTAGTCCGTAACTTGAAAGTATTTCGATTTCTTGGCTTTATATATCTTGTGGAAAGGACGACGACC
AGGCCACATCCGCGGGCCT
