>Addgene plasmid #142868 | TFORF1847 | depositor partial sequence | sequence record 280743 | Barcode
CGACCAGGCCACATCCGCGGGCCT
